>Addgene plasmid #143060 | TFORF0648 | addgene full sequence | sequence record 399069 | Addgene NGS Result
TTAATGTAGTCTTATGCAATACTCTTGTAGTCTTGCAACATGGTAACGATGAGTTAGCAACATGCCTTAC
AAGGAGAGAAAAAGCACCGTGCATGCCGATTGGTGGAAGTAAGGTGGTACGATCGTGCCTTATTAGGAAG
GCAACAGACGGGTCTGACATGGATTGGACGAACCACTGAATTGCCGCATTGCAGAGATATTGTATTTAAG
TGCCTAGCTCGATACATAAACGGGTCTCTCTGGTTAGACCAGATCTGAGCCTGGGAGCTCTCTGGCTAAC
TAGGGAACCCACTGCTTAAGCCTCAATAAAGCTTGCCTTGAGTGCTTCAAGTAGTGTGTGCCCGTCTGTT
GTGTGACTCTGGTAACTAGAGATCCCTCAGACCCTTTTAGTCAGTGTGGAAAATCTCTAGCAGTGGCGCC
CGAACAGGGACTTGAAAGCGAAAGGGAAACCAGAGGAGCTCTCTCGACGCAGGACTCGGCTTGCTGAAGC
GCGCACGGCAAGAGGCGAGGGGCGGCGACTGGTGAGTACGCCAAAAATTTTGACTAGCGGAGGCTAGAAG
GAGAGAGATGGGTGCGAGAGCGTCAGTATTAAGCGGGGGAGAATTAGATCGCGATGGGAAAAAATTCGGT
TAAGGCCAGGGGGAAAGAAAAAATATAAATTAAAACATATAGTATGGGCAAGCAGGGAGCTAGAACGATT
CGCAGTTAATCCTGGCCTGTTAGAAACATCAGAAGGCTGTAGACAAATACTGGGACAGCTACAACCATCC
CTTCAGACAGGATCAGAAGAACTTAGATCATTATATAATACAGTAGCAACCCTCTATTGTGTGCATCAAA
GGATAGAGATAAAAGACACCAAGGAAGCTTTAGACAAGATAGAGGAAGAGCAAAACAAAAGTAAGACCAC
CGCACAGCAAGCGGCCGCTGATCTTCAGACCTGGAGGAGGAGATATGAGGGACAATTGGAGAAGTGAATT
ATATAAATATAAAGTAGTAAAAATTGAACCATTAGGAGTAGCACCCACCAAGGCAAAGAGAAGAGTGGTG
CAGAGAGAAAAAAGAGCAGTGGGAATAGGAGCTTTGTTCCTTGGGTTCTTGGGAGCAGCAGGAAGCACTA
TGGGCGCAGCGTCAATGACGCTGACGGTACAGGCCAGACAATTATTGTCTGGTATAGTGCAGCAGCAGAA
CAATTTGCTGAGGGCTATTGAGGCGCAACAGCATCTGTTGCAACTCACAGTCTGGGGCATCAAGCAGCTC
CAGGCAAGAATCCTGGCTGTGGAAAGATACCTAAAGGATCAACAGCTCCTGGGGATTTGGGGTTGCTCTG
GAAAACTCATTTGCACCACTGCTGTGCCTTGGAATGCTAGTTGGAGTAATAAATCTCTGGAACAGATTTG
GAATCACACGACCTGGATGGAGTGGGACAGAGAAATTAACAATTACACAAGCTTAATACACTCCTTAATT
GAAGAATCGCAAAACCAGCAAGAAAAGAATGAACAAGAATTATTGGAATTAGATAAATGGGCAAGTTTGT
GGAATTGGTTTAACATAACAAATTGGCTGTGGTATATAAAATTATTCATAATGATAGTAGGAGGCTTGGT
AGGTTTAAGAATAGTTTTTGCTGTACTTTCTATAGTGAATAGAGTTAGGCAGGGATATTCACCATTATCG
TTTCAGACCCACCTCCCAACCCCGAGGGGACCCATGCATTGCATCTCAATTAGTCAGCAACCAGGTGTGG
AAAGTCCCCAGGCTCCCCAGCAGGCAGAAGTATGCAAAGCATGCGTCTCAATTAGTCAGCAACCATAGTC
CCGCCCCTAACTCCGCCCATCCCGCCCCTAACTCCGCCCAGTTCCGCCCATTCTCCGCCCCATGGCTGAC
TAATTTTTTTTATTTATGCAGAGGCCGAGGCCGCCTCGGCCTCTGAGCTATTCCAGAAGTAGTGAGGAGG
CTTTTTTGGAGGCCTAGGCTTTTGCAAAAAGCTTTCTAGAGGTACCACCGGAGCTTACCATGACCGAGTA
CAAGCCCACGGTGCGCCTCGCCACCCGCGACGACGTCCCCAGGGCCGTACGCACCCTCGCCGCCGCGTTC
GCCGACTACCCCGCCACGCGCCACACCGTCGATCCGGACCGCCACATCGAGCGGGTCACCGAGCTGCAAG
AACTCTTCCTCACGCGCGTCGGGCTCGACATCGGCAAGGTGTGGGTCGCGGACGACGGCGCCGCCGTGGC
GGTCTGGACCACGCCGGAGAGCGTCGAAGCGGGGGCGGTGTTCGCCGAGATCGGCCCGCGCATGGCCGAG
TTGAGCGGTTCCCGGCTGGCCGCGCAGCAACAGATGGAAGGCCTCCTGGCGCCGCACCGGCCCAAGGAGC
CCGCGTGGTTCCTGGCCACCGTCGGCGTCTCGCCCGACCACCAGGGCAAGGGTCTGGGCAGCGCCGTCGT
GCTCCCCGGAGTGGAGGCGGCCGAGCGCGCCGGGGTGCCCGCCTTCCTGGAGACCTCCGCGCCCCGCAAC
CTCCCCTTCTACGAGCGGCTCGGCTTCACCGTCACCGCCGACGTCGAGGTGCCCGAAGGACCGCGCACCT
GGTGCATGACCCGCAAGCCCGGTGCCAGTTAACGAATTCTAGATCTTGAGACAAATGGCAGTATTCATCC
ACAATTTTAAAAGAAAAGGGGGGATTGGGGGGTACAGTGCAGGGGAAAGAATAGTAGACATAATAGCAAC
AGACATACAAACTAAAGAATTACAAAAACAAATTACAAAAATTCAAAATTTTCGGGTTTATTACAGGGAC
AGCAGAGATCCACTTTGGCGCCGGCTCGAGGCCTGCAGGTGCAAAGATGGATAAAGTTTTAAACAGAGAG
GAATCTTTGCAGCTAATGGACCTTCTAGGTCTTGAAAGGAGTGGGAATTGGCTCCGGTGCCCGTCAGTGG
GCAGAGCGCACATCGCCCACAGTCCCCGAGAAGTTGGGGGGAGGGGTCGGCAATTGAACCGGTGCCTAGA
GAAGGTGGCGCGGGGTAAACTGGGAAAGTGATGTCGTGTACTGGCTCCGCCTTTTTCCCGAGGGTGGGGG
AGAACCGTATATAAGTGCAGTAGTCGCCGTGAACGTTCTTTTTCGCAACGGGTTTGCCGCCAGAACACAG
GTAAGTGCCGTGTGTGGTTCCCGCGGGCCTGGCCTCTTTACGGGTTATGGCCCTTGCGTGCCTTGAATTA
CTTCCACCTGGCTGCAGTACGTGATTCTTGATCCCGAGCTTCGGGTTGGAAGTGGGTGGGAGAGTTCGAG
GCCTTGCGCTTAAGGAGCCCCTTCGCCTCGTGCTTGAGTTGAGGCCTGGCCTGGGCGCTGGGGCCGCCGC
GTGCGAATCTGGTGGCACCTTCGCGCCTGTCTCGCTGCTTTCGATAAGTCTCTAGCCATTTAAAATTTTT
GATGACCTGCTGCGACGCTTTTTTTCTGGCAAGATAGTCTTGTAAATGCGGGCCAAGATCTGCACACTGG
TATTTCGGTTTTTGGGGCCGCGGGCGGCGACGGGGCCCGTGCGTCCCAGCGCACATGTTCGGCGAGGCGG
GGCCTGCGAGCGCGGCCACCGAGAATCGGACGGGGGTAGTCTCAAGCTGGCCGGCCTGCTCTGGTGCCTG
GCCTCGCGCCGCCGTGTATCGCCCCGCCCTGGGCGGCAAGGCTGGCCCGGTCGGCACCAGTTGCGTGAGC
GGAAAGATGGCCGCTTCCCGGCCCTGCTGCAGGGAGCTCAAAATGGAGGACGCGGCGCTCGGGAGAGCGG
GCGGGTGAGTCACCCACACAAAGGAAAAGGGCCTTTCCGTCCTCAGCCGTCGCTTCATGTGACTCCACGG
AGTACCGGGCGCCGTCCAGGCACCTCGATTAGTTCTCGAGCTTTTGGAGTACGTCGTCTTTAGGTTGGGG
GGAGGGGTTTTATGCGATGGAGTTTCCCCACACTGAGTGGGTGGAGACTGAAGTTAGGCCAGCTTGGCAC
TTGATGTAATTCTCCTTGGAATTTGCCCTTTTTGAGTTTGGATCTTGGTTCATTCTCAAGCCTCAGACAG
TGGTTCAAAGTTTTTTTCTTCCATTTCAGGTGTCGTGAGGCTAGCACCGCCACCATGCTGCCTAAGAGAA
GCAGGAGAACAGTCAGCAAAAGCATTGGTCCCACCTGCCCCTTTGCTGGAAGCTGTGAAGTCAGCAAGAC
TCAGAGGCGCCACTGCCCAGCCTGCAGGTTGCAGAAGTGCTTAGATGCTGGCATGAGGAAAGACATGATA
CTGTCGGCAGAAGCCCTGGCATTGCGGCGAGCAAAGCAGGCCCAGCGGCGGGCACAGCAAACACCTGTGC
AACTGAGTAAGGAGCAAGAAGAGCTGATCCGGACACTCCTGGGGGCCCACACCCGCCACATGGGCACCAT
GTTTGAACAGTTTGTGCAGTTTAGGCCTCCAGCTCATCTGTTCATCCATCACCAGCCCTTGCCCACCCTG
GCCCCTGTGCTGCCTCTGGTCACACACTTCGCAGACATCAACACTTTCATGGTACTGCAAGTCATCAAGT
TTACTAAGGACCTGCCCGTCTTCCGTTCCCTGCCCATTGAAGACCAGATCTCCCTTCTCAAGGGAGCAGC
TGTGGAAATCTGTCACATCGTACTCAATACCACTTTCTGTCTCCAAACACAAAACTTCCTCTGCGGGCCT
CTTCGCTACACAATTGAAGATGGAGCCCGTGACCGACCTGGAGTTACCCAGAGAGATGAGATTGATCAGC
TGCAAGAGGAGATGGCACTGACTCTGCAAAGCTACATCAAGGGCCAGCAGCGAAGGCCCCGGGATCGCTC
ACCTGGAACACCCTGGATACACTGGAGTGGGAAAATGCTGGGACCAAAGATTGGGCCGGGTTCAAAGGGA
GCCCAGTGGTTGCAATAGTAATGAACTAGTCCGTAACTTGAAAGTATTTCGATTTCTTGGCTTTATATAT
CTTGTGGAAAGGACGAACGCGCTAGTCTCAATGGAGAGGGACGCGTTAAGTCGACAATCAACCTCTGGAT
TACAAAATTTGTGAAAGATTGACTGGTATTCTTAACTATGTTGCTCCTTTTACGCTATGTGGATACGCTG
CTTTAATGCCTTTGTATCATGCTATTGCTTCCCGTATGGCTTTCATTTTCTCCTCCTTGTATAAATCCTG
GTTGCTGTCTCTTTATGAGGAGTTGTGGCCCGTTGTCAGGCAACGTGGCGTGGTGTGCACTGTGTTTGCT
GACGCAACCCCCACTGGTTGGGGCATTGCCACCACCTGTCAGCTCCTTTCCGGGACTTTCGCTTTCCCCC
TCCCTATTGCCACGGCGGAACTCATCGCCGCCTGCCTTGCCCGCTGCTGGACAGGGGCTCGGCTGTTGGG
CACTGACAATTCCGTGGTGTTGTCGGGGAAATCATCGTCCTTTCCTTGGCTGCTCGCCTGTGTTGCCACC
TGGATTCTGCGCGGGACGTCCTTCTGCTACGTCCCTTCGGCCCTCAATCCAGCGGACCTTCCTTCCCGCG
GCCTGCTGCCGGCTCTGCGGCCTCTTCCGCGTCTTCGCCTTCGCCCTCAGACGAGTCGGATCTCCCTTTG
GGCCGCCTCCCCGCGTCGACTTTAAGACCAATGACTTACAAGGCAGCTGTAGATCTTAGCCACTTTTTAA
AAGAAAAGGGGGGACTGGAAGGGCTAATTCACTCCCAACGAAGACAAGATCTGCTTTTTGCTTGTACTGG
GTCTCTCTGGTTAGACCAGATCTGAGCCTGGGAGCTCTCTGGCTAACTAGGGAACCCACTGCTTAAGCCT
CAATAAAGCTTGCCTTGAGTGCTTCAAGTAGTGTGTGCCCGTCTGTTGTGTGACTCTGGTAACTAGAGAT
CCCTCAGACCCTTTTAGTCAGTGTGGAAAATCTCTAGCAGTACGTATAGTAGTTCATGTCATCTTATTAT
TCAGTATTTATAACTTGCAAAGAAATGAATATCAGAGAGTGAGAGGAACTTGTTTATTGCAGCTTATAAT
GGTTACAAATAAAGCAATAGCATCACAAATTTCACAAATAAAGCATTTTTTTCACTGCATTCTAGTTGTG
GTTTGTCCAAACTCATCAATGTATCTTATCATGTCTGGCTCTAGCTATCCCGCCCCTAACTCCGCCCATC
CCGCCCCTAACTCCGCCCAGTTCCGCCCATTCTCCGCCCCATGGCTGACTAATTTTTTTTATTTATGCAG
AGGCCGAGGCCGCCTCGGCCTCTGAGCTATTCCAGAAGTAGTGAGGAGGCTTTTTTGGAGGCCTAGGGAC
GTACCCAATTCGCCCTATAGTGAGTCGTATTACGCGCGCTCACTGGCCGTCGTTTTACAACGTCGTGACT
GGGAAAACCCTGGCGTTACCCAACTTAATCGCCTTGCAGCACATCCCCCTTTCGCCAGCTGGCGTAATAG
CGAAGAGGCCCGCACCGATCGCCCTTCCCAACAGTTGCGCAGCCTGAATGGCGAATGGG
[124 nt withheld, positions 6500-6623]
C
[91 nt withheld, positions 6625-6715]
A
[49 nt withheld, positions 6717-6765]
CCTTTGACGTTGGAGTCCACGTTCTTT
[37 nt withheld, positions 6793-6829]
ACCCTATCTCGGTCTATTCTTTTGATTTATAAGGGATTTTGCCGATTTCGGCCTATTGGTTAAAAAATGA
GCTGATTTAACAAAAATTTAACGCGAATTTTAACAAAATATTAACGCTTACAATTTAGGTGGCACTTTTC
GGGGAAATGTGCGCGGAACCCCTATTTGTTTATTTTTCTAAATACATTCAAATATGTATCCGCTCATGAG
ACAATAACCCTGATAAATGCTTCAATAATATTGAAAAAGGAAGAGTATGAGTATTCAACATTTCCGTGTC
GCCCTTATTCCCTTTTTTGCGGCATTTTGCCTTCCTGTTTTTGCTCACCCAGAAACGCTGGTGAAAGTAA
AAGATGCTGAAGATCAGTTGGGTGCACGAGTGGGTTACATCGAACTGGATCTCAACAGCGGTAAGATCCT
TGAGAGTTTTCGCCCCGAAGAACGTTTTCCAATGATGAGCACTTTTAAAGTTCTGCTATGTGGCGCGGTA
TTATCCCGTATTGACGCCGGGCAAGAGCAACTCGGTCGCCGCATACACTATTCTCAGAATGACTTGGTTG
AGTACTCACCAGTCACAGAAAAGCATCTTACGGATGGCATGACAGTAAGAGAATTATGCAGTGCTGCCAT
AACCATGAGTGATAACACTGCGGCCAACTTACTTCTGACAACGATCGGAGGACCGAAGGAGCTAACCGCT
TTTTTGCACAACATGGGGGATCATGTAACTCGCCTTGATCGTTGGGAACCGGAGCTGAATGAAGCCATAC
CAAACGACGAGCGTGACACCACGATGCCTGTAGCAATGGCAACAACGTTGCGCAAACTATTAACTGGCGA
ACTACTTACTCTAGCTTCCCGGCAACAATTAATAGACTGGATGGAGGCGGATAAAGTTGCAGGACCACTT
CTGCGCTCGGCCCTTCCGGCTGGCTGGTTTATTGCTGATAAATCTGGAGCCGGTGAGCGTGGGTCTCGCG
GTATCATTGCAGCACTGGGGCCAGATGGTAAGCCCTCCCGTATCGTAGTTATCTACACGACGGGGAGTCA
GGCAACTATGGATGAACGAAATAGACAGATCGCTGAGATAGGTGCCTCACTGATTAAGCATTGGTAACTG
TCAGACCAAGTTTACTCATATATACTTTAGATTGATTTAAAACTTCATTTTTAATTTAAAAGGATCTAGG
TGAAGATCCTTTTTGATAATCTCATGACCAAAATCCCTTAACGTGAGTTTTCGTTCCACTGAGCGTCAGA
CCCCGTAGAAAAGATCAAAGGATCTTCTTGAGATCCTTTTTTTCTGCGCGTAATCTGCTGCTTGCAAACA
AAAAAACCACCGCTACCAGCGGTGGTTTGTTTGCCGGATCAAGAGCTACCAACTCTTTTTCCGAAGGTAA
CTGGCTTCAGCAGAGCGCAGATACCAAATACTGTTCTTCTAGTGTAGCCGTAGTTAGGCCACCACTTCAA
GAACTCTGTAGCACCGCCTACATACCTCGCTCTGCTAATCCTGTTACCAGTGGCTGCTGCCAGTGGCGAT
AAGTCGTGTCTTACCGGGTTGGACTCAAGACGATAGTTACCGGATAAGGCGCAGCGGTCGGGCTGAACGG
GGGGTTCGTGCACACAGCCCAGCTTGGAGCGAACGACCTACACCGAACTGAGATACCTACAGCGTGAGCT
ATGAGAAAGCGCCACGCTTCCCGAAGGGAGAAAGGCGGACAGGTATCCGGTAAGCGGCAGGGTCGGAACA
GGAGAGCGCACGAGGGAGCTTCCAGGGGGAAACGCCTGGTATCTTTATAGTCCTGTCGGGTTTCGCCACC
TCTGACTTGAGCGTCGATTTTTGTGATGCTCGTCAGGGGGGCGGAGCCTATGGAAAAACGCCAGCAACGC
GGCCTTTTTACGGTTCCTGGCCTTTTGCTGGCCTTTTGCTCACATGTTCTTTCCTGCGTTATCCCCTGAT
TCTGTGGATAACCGTATTACCGCCTTTGAGTGAGCTGATACCGCTCGCCGCAGCCGAACGACCGAGCGCA
GCGAGTCAGTGAGCGAGGAAGCGGAAGAGCGCCCAATACGCAAACCGCCTCTCCCCGCGCGTTGGCCGAT
TCATTAATGCAGCTGGCACGACAGGTTTCCCGACTGGAAAGCGGGCAGTGAGCGCAACGCAATTAATGTG
AGTTAGCTCACTCATTAGGCACCCCAGGCTTTACACTTTATGCTTCCGGCTCGTATGTTGTGTGGAATTG
TGAGCGGATAACAATTTCACACAGGAAACAGCTATGACCATGATTACGCCAAGCGCGCAATTAACCCTCA
CTAAAGGGAACAAAAGCTGGAGCTGCAAGC
Features (pLannotate 1.2.2; 31 found; start..end, strand, type, name):
      5..231     +  promoter       RSV promoter: Rous sarcoma virus enhancer/promoter
    232..412     +  LTR            5' LTR (truncated): truncated 5' long terminal repeat (LTR) from HIV-1
    459..584     +  misc_feature   HIV-1 Ψ: packaging signal of human immunodeficiency virus type 1
    568..931     +  CDS            HIV-1 gag (fragment): gag protein from human immunodeficiency virus 1; gag
   1077..1310    +  misc_feature   RRE: The Rev response element (RRE) of HIV-1 allows for Rev-dependent mRNA export from the nucleus to the cytoplasm.
   1687..1713    +  CDS            Rev (fragment): human immunodeficiency virus 1 (HIV-1) Rev protein; rev; enhances nuclear export of unspliced and incompletely spliced viral mRNAs
   1720..1743    +  promoter       SV40 promoter (fragment): SV40 early promoter
   1744..1815    +  promoter       SV40 promoter (fragment): SV40 enhancer and early promoter
   1839..1974    +  rep_origin     SV40 ori: SV40 origin of replication
   2020..2616    +  CDS            PuroR (fragment): puromycin N-acetyltransferase; pac from Streptomyces; confers resistance to puromycin
   2665..2782    +  misc_feature   cPPT/CTS: central polypurine tract and central termination sequence of HIV-1
   2847..2913    +  CDS            small t antigen (fragment): SV40 (simian virus 40) small t antigen
   2920..4098    +  promoter       EF-1α promoter: strong constitutive promoter for human elongation factor EF-1α
   4133..4828    +  CDS            NR1I3 (fragment): NR1I3_HUMAN - Also known as CAR. Experimental evidence at protein level: Swiss-Prot protein existence level 1. Binds and transactivates the retinoic acid response elements that control expression of the retinoic acid receptor beta 2 and alcohol dehydrogenase 3 genes. Transactivates both the phenobarbital responsive element module of the human CYP2B6 gene and the CYP3A4 xenobiotic response element. From Homo sapiens (Human).
   4931..4984    +  promoter       U6 promoter (fragment): RNA polymerase III promoter for human U6 snRNA
   5026..5614    +  misc_feature   WPRE: woodchuck hepatitis virus posttranscriptional regulatory element
   5665..5684    +  misc_feature   cPPT/CTS (fragment): central polypurine tract and central termination sequence of HIV-1
   5686..5919    +  LTR            3' LTR (ΔU3): self-inactivating 3' long terminal repeat (LTR) from HIV-1
   5997..6118    +  polyA_signal   SV40 poly(A) signal: SV40 polyadenylation signal
   6158..6293    +  rep_origin     SV40 ori: SV40 origin of replication
   6314..6332    -  promoter       T7 promoter: promoter for bacteriophage T7 RNA polymerase
   6340..6495    +  CDS            lacZα (fragment): LacZα fragment of β-galactosidase; lacZ fragment
   6500..6928    +  rep_origin     f1 ori (sequence partly withheld): f1 bacteriophage origin of replication; arrow indicates direction of (+) strand synthesis
   6981..7085    +  promoter       AmpR promoter: bla
   7086..7946    +  CDS            AmpR: β-lactamase; bla; confers resistance to ampicillin, carbenicillin, and related antibiotics
   8117..8705    +  rep_origin     ori: high-copy-number ColE1/pMB1/pBR322/pUC origin of replication
   8888..8980    +  CDS            lacI (fragment): lac repressor; lacI; The lac repressor binds to the lac operator to inhibit transcription in E. coli. This inhibition can be relieved by adding lactose or isopropyl-β-D-thiogalactopyranoside (IPTG).
   8993..9014    +  protein_bind   CAP binding site: CAP binding activates transcription in the presence of cAMP. E. coli catabolite activator protein
   9029..9059    +  promoter       lac promoter: promoter for the E. coli lac operon
   9067..9083    +  protein_bind   lac operator: The lac repressor binds to the lac operator to inhibit transcription in E. coli. This inhibition can be relieved by adding lactose or isopropyl-β-D-thiogalactopyranoside (IPTG). lac repressor encoded by lacI
   9128..9146    +  promoter       T3 promoter: promoter for bacteriophage T3 RNA polymerase
