[The description below was written by a language model from this plasmid's Addgene catalogue record and pLannotate feature annotations shown in this document.]
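Description:
TFORF0648 is a lentiviral mammalian expression plasmid built on the pLX_TRC317 backbone and carrying the human nuclear receptor NR1I3 (also called CAR, CAR1 or MB67) as one member of a barcoded transcription factor ORF collection. In bacteria it is maintained through a high-copy ColE1/pUC-type origin with ampicillin resistance (AmpR under its own bla promoter). An f1 origin and remnants of lac and T7/T3 cloning-vector sequence are also present. The depositor notes that the plasmid may recombine, as is common for LTR-containing vectors, and that the ORF was made by gene synthesis.

The viral portion follows a third-generation, self-inactivating design. An RSV promoter drives a truncated HIV-1 5' LTR, followed by the Ψ packaging signal with a gag fragment, the RRE for Rev-dependent export of the genomic RNA, and a cPPT/CTS element. The 3' LTR is U3-deleted, which silences LTR transcription after integration, and an SV40 polyadenylation signal lies downstream of it. Within the provirus, SV40 early promoter sequences precede a puromycin N-acetyltransferase gene for selecting transduced cells. A separate EF-1α promoter drives the NR1I3 ORF, with a WPRE downstream to enhance transcript expression. The annotation matches only about 700 nt of the stated 905 bp insert to NR1I3, which may reflect the particular isoform cited by the depositor.

The record describes a unique 24-bp barcode, but this is not annotated as a feature. Its position cannot be determined from the table, although a short U6-like fragment sits between the ORF and WPRE. The construct is intended for overexpressing NR1I3 in mammalian cells, alone or in pooled screens where barcode readout identifies which transcription factor each cell received, as in directed differentiation studies.
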