Addgene plasmid #143060: TFORF0648
Purpose: Lentiviral vector for overexpressing transcription factor ORFs with unique 24-bp barcodes. Barcodes facilitate identification of transcription factors in pooled screens.
Depositing lab: Feng Zhang. Depositing organization: Broad Institute. Publication: A transcription factor atlas of directed differentiation. Joung J, Ma S, Tay T, Geiger-Schuller KR, Kirchgatterer PC, Verdine VK, Guo B, Arias-Garcia MA, Allen WE, Singh A, Kuksenko O, Abudayyeh OO, Gootenberg JS, Fu Z, Macrae RK, Buenrostro JD, Regev A, Zhang F. Cell. 2023 Jan 5;186(1):209-229.e26. doi: 10.1016/j.cell.2022.11.026. PubMed 36608654.
Backbone
  Vector backbone: pLX_TRC317
  Backbone manufacturer: Broad Institute Genetic Perturbation Platform
  Backbone size w/o insert (bp): 8264
  Vector type: Mammalian Expression, Lentiviral
  Selectable markers: Puromycin
Growth in bacteria
  Bacterial resistance: Ampicillin, 100 μg/mL
  Growth temperature: 37°C
  Growth strain: NEB Stable
  Copy number: High Copy
Gene/Insert
  Gene/Insert name: NR1I3
  Species: H. sapiens (human)
  Insert size (bp): 905
  Entrez Gene: NR1I3 (a.k.a. CAR, CAR1, MB67)
  Promoter: EF1a
  Cloning method: Unknown
  Sequencing primers: 5′ GGGTGGAGACTGAAGTTAGGCCAG; 3′ CACATAGCGTAAAAGGAGCAACATAG
Terms and licenses: Academic/Nonprofit Terms; Industry Terms: Not Available to Industry
Depositor comments: NM_001077475,ENST00000512372 . The transcription factor ORF portion of this plasmid was synthesized by Genewiz. Please test multiple small colonies in case of plasmid recombination. To make this collection available in a timely manner, a portion of this collection was not fully sequenced by Addgene. If an Addgene verified full plasmid sequence is not available, please contact us prior to placing an order to request the full sequence.
How to cite: TFORF0648 was a gift from Feng Zhang (Addgene plasmid # 143060 ; http://n2t.net/addgene:143060 ; RRID:Addgene_143060)
