>Addgene plasmid #143060 | TFORF0648 | depositor partial sequence | sequence record 281318 | Insert
ACCGCCACCATGCTGCCTAAGAGAAGCAGGAGAACAGTCAGCAAAAGCATTGGTCCCACCTGCCCCTTTG
CTGGAAGCTGTGAAGTCAGCAAGACTCAGAGGCGCCACTGCCCAGCCTGCAGGTTGCAGAAGTGCTTAGA
TGCTGGCATGAGGAAAGACATGATACTGTCGGCAGAAGCCCTGGCATTGCGGCGAGCAAAGCAGGCCCAG
CGGCGGGCACAGCAAACACCTGTGCAACTGAGTAAGGAGCAAGAAGAGCTGATCCGGACACTCCTGGGGG
CCCACACCCGCCACATGGGCACCATGTTTGAACAGTTTGTGCAGTTTAGGCCTCCAGCTCATCTGTTCAT
CCATCACCAGCCCTTGCCCACCCTGGCCCCTGTGCTGCCTCTGGTCACACACTTCGCAGACATCAACACT
TTCATGGTACTGCAAGTCATCAAGTTTACTAAGGACCTGCCCGTCTTCCGTTCCCTGCCCATTGAAGACC
AGATCTCCCTTCTCAAGGGAGCAGCTGTGGAAATCTGTCACATCGTACTCAATACCACTTTCTGTCTCCA
AACACAAAACTTCCTCTGCGGGCCTCTTCGCTACACAATTGAAGATGGAGCCCGTGACCGACCTGGAGTT
ACCCAGAGAGATGAGATTGATCAGCTGCAAGAGGAGATGGCACTGACTCTGCAAAGCTACATCAAGGGCC
AGCAGCGAAGGCCCCGGGATCGCTCACCTGGAACACCCTGGATACACTGGAGTGGGAAAATGCTGGGACC
AAAGATTGGGCCGGGTTCAAAGGGAGCCCAGTGGTTGCAATAGTAATGAACTAGTCCGTAACTTGAAAGT
ATTTCGATTTCTTGGCTTTATATATCTTGTGGAAAGGACGAACGCGCTAGTCTCAATGGAGAGGG
