>Addgene plasmid #143060 | TFORF0648 | depositor partial sequence | sequence record 281319 | Barcode
ACGCGCTAGTCTCAATGGAGAGGG
